Addgene plasmid #231563: pLentiCRISPRpuro-sgSEC24C #1
Purpose: pLentiCRISPR expression vector for Cas9 and gRNA targeting human SEC24C (#1) (Puromycin selection marker)
Depositing lab: Rizwan Haq. Depositing organization: Dana-Farber Cancer Institute. Publication: Genomic mediators of acquired resistance to immunotherapy in metastatic melanoma. Schiantarelli J, Benamar M, Park J, Sax HE, Oliveira G, Bosma-Moody A, Campbell KM, Liu D, Johnson DB, Rodig S, Wu CJ, Hodi FS, Ribas A, Van Allen E, Haq R. Cancer Cell. 2025 Feb 10;43(2):308-316.e6. doi: 10.1016/j.ccell.2025.01.009. PubMed 39933900.
Backbone
  Vector backbone: pLentiCRISPR-Puro
  Backbone size w/o insert (bp): 13000
  Vector type: Mammalian Expression, Lentiviral, CRISPR
  Selectable markers: Puromycin
Growth in bacteria
  Bacterial resistance: Ampicillin, 100 μg/mL
  Growth temperature: 37°C
  Growth strain: NEB Stable
  Copy number: High Copy
Gene/Insert
  Gene/Insert name: sgSEC24C #1
  gRNA/shRNA sequence: AAGAGCCCCACCTTCCTCGG
  Species: H. sapiens (human)
  Insert size (bp): 20
  Entrez Gene: SEC24C
  Promoter: U6, EF-1a
  Cloning method: Restriction Enzyme; 5′ cloning site unknown (unknown if destroyed)
  Sequencing primers: 5′ LKO.1 (Forward); 3′ WPRE (Reverse)
Terms and licenses: Academic/Nonprofit Terms; Industry Terms: Not Available to Industry
How to cite: pLentiCRISPRpuro-sgSEC24C #1 was a gift from Rizwan Haq (Addgene plasmid # 231563 ; http://n2t.net/addgene:231563 ; RRID:Addgene_231563)
