[The description below was written by a language model from this plasmid's Addgene catalogue record and pLannotate feature annotations shown in this document.]
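Description:
pLentiCRISPRpuro-sgSEC24C #1 is an all-in-one lentiviral CRISPR vector, built on the pLentiCRISPR-Puro backbone, that delivers Streptococcus pyogenes Cas9 together with a single guide RNA directed against human SEC24C. The sequenced plasmid is about 13 kb. It is maintained in E. coli through a high-copy ColE1/pUC-type origin with ampicillin resistance, and the record lists a recombination-reduced strain for growth, as is common for LTR-containing plasmids. An f1 origin and an SV40/EM7-driven bleomycin/Zeocin resistance cassette also sit in the backbone, outside the region bounded by the LTRs, so they are not part of the packaged genome.

The transfer cassette has a third-generation, self-inactivating layout. A CMV enhancer/promoter is fused to a truncated HIV-1 5' LTR to drive genomic RNA production in packaging cells, followed by the Ψ packaging signal, the RRE for Rev-dependent export, the cPPT/CTS, and a ΔU3 3' LTR backed by a bGH polyadenylation signal. Inside this unit, the human U6 RNA polymerase III promoter transcribes the 20-nt SEC24C spacer, which lies between the promoter and the Cas9 gRNA scaffold. A downstream EF-1α core promoter expresses Cas9, followed by a puromycin N-acetyltransferase coding sequence. The element linking Cas9 to the puromycin marker is not annotated in the feature table. A WPRE downstream enhances transcript expression.

After packaging and transduction, puromycin selects cells carrying the integrated cassette, in which Cas9 cuts at the SEC24C target to disrupt the gene. The "#1" designation suggests it is one of several guides against this gene.
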