Features (pLannotate 1.2.2; 33 found; start..end, strand, type, name):
    217..397     +  LTR            5' LTR (truncated): truncated 5' long terminal repeat (LTR) from HIV-1
    444..569     +  misc_feature   HIV-1 Ψ: packaging signal of human immunodeficiency virus type 1
    553..916     +  CDS            HIV-1 gag (fragment): gag protein from human immunodeficiency virus 1; gag
   1062..1295    +  misc_feature   RRE: The Rev response element (RRE) of HIV-1 allows for Rev-dependent mRNA export from the nucleus to the cytoplasm.
   1672..1772    +  CDS            Rev (fragment): human immunodeficiency virus 1 (HIV-1) Rev protein; rev; enhances nuclear export of unspliced and incompletely spliced viral mRNAs
   1822..1939    +  misc_feature   cPPT/CTS: central polypurine tract and central termination sequence of HIV-1
   1990..2230    +  promoter       U6 promoter: RNA polymerase III promoter for human U6 snRNA
   2260..2335    +  misc_RNA       gRNA scaffold: guide RNA scaffold for the Streptococcus pyogenes CRISPR/Cas9 system
   2353..2371    +  CDS            small t antigen (fragment): SV40 (simian virus 40) small t antigen
   2397..2608    +  promoter       EF-1α core promoter: core promoter for human elongation factor EF-1α
   2633..6736    +  CDS            Cas9: Cas9 (Csn1) endonuclease from the Streptococcus pyogenes Type II CRISPR/Cas system generates RNA-guided double strand breaks in DNA
   6874..7471    +  CDS            PuroR (fragment): puromycin N-acetyltransferase; pac from Streptomyces; confers resistance to puromycin
   7487..8075    +  misc_feature   WPRE: woodchuck hepatitis virus posttranscriptional regulatory element
   8126..8145    +  misc_feature   cPPT/CTS (fragment): central polypurine tract and central termination sequence of HIV-1
   8147..8380    +  LTR            3' LTR (ΔU3): self-inactivating 3' long terminal repeat (LTR) from HIV-1
   8412..8636    +  polyA_signal   bGH poly(A) signal: bovine growth hormone polyadenylation signal
   8640..8661    +  promoter       SV40 promoter (fragment): SV40 enhancer and early promoter
   8682..9110    +  rep_origin     f1 ori (sequence partly withheld): f1 bacteriophage origin of replication; arrow indicates direction of (+) strand synthesis
   9124..9453    +  promoter       SV40 promoter: SV40 enhancer and early promoter
   9501..9548    +  promoter       EM7 promoter: synthetic bacterial promoter&nbsp
   9567..9941    +  CDS            BleoR: antibiotic-binding protein; Sh ble from Streptoalloteichus hindustanus; confers resistance to bleomycin, phleomycin, and Zeocin™
   9951..10076   +  CDS            ble (fragment): BLE_KLEPN - Experimental evidence at protein level: Swiss-Prot protein existence level 1. Binding protein with a strong affinity to the bleomycin family of antibiotics. Binds to CL990; an antimitotic-antibiotic compound. From Klebsiella pneumoniae.
  10071..10192   +  polyA_signal   SV40 poly(A) signal: SV40 polyadenylation signal
  10263..10285   -  protein_bind   lac operator (fragment): The lac repressor binds to the lac operator to inhibit transcription in E. coli. This inhibition can be relieved by adding lactose or isopropyl-β-D-thiogalactopyranoside (IPTG). lac repressor encoded by lacI
  10289..10319   -  promoter       lac promoter: promoter for the E. coli lac operon
  10334..10355   -  protein_bind   CAP binding site: CAP binding activates transcription in the presence of cAMP. E. coli catabolite activator protein
  10368..10460   -  CDS            lacI (fragment): lac repressor; lacI; The lac repressor binds to the lac operator to inhibit transcription in E. coli. This inhibition can be relieved by adding lactose or isopropyl-β-D-thiogalactopyranoside (IPTG).
  10643..11231   -  rep_origin     ori: high-copy-number ColE1/pMB1/pBR322/pUC origin of replication
  11402..12262   -  CDS            AmpR: β-lactamase; bla; confers resistance to ampicillin, carbenicillin, and related antibiotics
  12263..12367   -  promoter       AmpR promoter: bla
  12426..12478   -  misc_feature   bom (fragment): basis of mobility region from pBR322
  12633..13012   +  enhancer       CMV enhancer: human cytomegalovirus immediate early enhancer
  13013..199     +  promoter       CMV promoter (across the origin): human cytomegalovirus (CMV) immediate early promoter
>Addgene plasmid #231563 | pLentiCRISPRpuro-sgSEC24C #1 | addgene full sequence | sequence record 460029 | Addgene NGS Result
TGATGCGGTTTTGGCAGTACATCAATGGGCGTGGATAGCGGTTTGACTCACGGGGATTTCCAAGTCTCCA
CCCCATTGACGTCAATGGGAGTTTGTTTTGGCACCAAAATCAACGGGACTTTCCAAAATGTCGTAACAAC
TCCGCCCCATTGACGCAAATGGGCGGTAGGCGTGTACGGTGGGAGGTCTATATAAGCAGCGCGTTTTGCC
TGTACTGGGTCTCTCTGGTTAGACCAGATCTGAGCCTGGGAGCTCTCTGGCTAACTAGGGAACCCACTGC
TTAAGCCTCAATAAAGCTTGCCTTGAGTGCTTCAAGTAGTGTGTGCCCGTCTGTTGTGTGACTCTGGTAA
CTAGAGATCCCTCAGACCCTTTTAGTCAGTGTGGAAAATCTCTAGCAGTGGCGCCCGAACAGGGACTTGA
AAGCGAAAGGGAAACCAGAGGAGCTCTCTCGACGCAGGACTCGGCTTGCTGAAGCGCGCACGGCAAGAGG
CGAGGGGCGGCGACTGGTGAGTACGCCAAAAATTTTGACTAGCGGAGGCTAGAAGGAGAGAGATGGGTGC
GAGAGCGTCAGTATTAAGCGGGGGAGAATTAGATCGCGATGGGAAAAAATTCGGTTAAGGCCAGGGGGAA
AGAAAAAATATAAATTAAAACATATAGTATGGGCAAGCAGGGAGCTAGAACGATTCGCAGTTAATCCTGG
CCTGTTAGAAACATCAGAAGGCTGTAGACAAATACTGGGACAGCTACAACCATCCCTTCAGACAGGATCA
GAAGAACTTAGATCATTATATAATACAGTAGCAACCCTCTATTGTGTGCATCAAAGGATAGAGATAAAAG
ACACCAAGGAAGCTTTAGACAAGATAGAGGAAGAGCAAAACAAAAGTAAGACCACCGCACAGCAAGCGGC
CGCTGATCTTCAGACCTGGAGGAGGAGATATGAGGGACAATTGGAGAAGTGAATTATATAAATATAAAGT
AGTAAAAATTGAACCATTAGGAGTAGCACCCACCAAGGCAAAGAGAAGAGTGGTGCAGAGAGAAAAAAGA
GCAGTGGGAATAGGAGCTTTGTTCCTTGGGTTCTTGGGAGCAGCAGGAAGCACTATGGGCGCAGCGTCAA
TGACGCTGACGGTACAGGCCAGACAATTATTGTCTGGTATAGTGCAGCAGCAGAACAATTTGCTGAGGGC
TATTGAGGCGCAACAGCATCTGTTGCAACTCACAGTCTGGGGCATCAAGCAGCTCCAGGCAAGAATCCTG
GCTGTGGAAAGATACCTAAAGGATCAACAGCTCCTGGGGATTTGGGGTTGCTCTGGAAAACTCATTTGCA
CCACTGCTGTGCCTTGGAATGCTAGTTGGAGTAATAAATCTCTGGAACAGATTTGGAATCACACGACCTG
GATGGAGTGGGACAGAGAAATTAACAATTACACAAGCTTAATACACTCCTTAATTGAAGAATCGCAAAAC
CAGCAAGAAAAGAATGAACAAGAATTATTGGAATTAGATAAATGGGCAAGTTTGTGGAATTGGTTTAACA
TAACAAATTGGCTGTGGTATATAAAATTATTCATAATGATAGTAGGAGGCTTGGTAGGTTTAAGAATAGT
TTTTGCTGTACTTTCTATAGTGAATAGAGTTAGGCAGGGATATTCACCATTATCGTTTCAGACCCACCTC
CCAACCCCGAGGGGACCCGACAGGCCCGAAGGAATAGAAGAAGAAGGTGGAGAGAGAGACAGAGACAGAT
CCATTCGATTAGTGAACGGATCGGCACTGCGTGCGCCAATTCTGCAGACAAATGGCAGTATTCATCCACA
ATTTTAAAAGAAAAGGGGGGATTGGGGGGTACAGTGCAGGGGAAAGAATAGTAGACATAATAGCAACAGA
CATACAAACTAAAGAATTACAAAAACAAATTACAAAAATTCAAAATTTTCGGGTTTATTACAGGGACAGC
AGAGATCCAGTTTGGTTAATTAAGGTACCGAGGGCCTATTTCCCATGATTCCTTCATATTTGCATATACG
ATACAAGGCTGTTAGAGAGATAATTAGAATTAATTTGACTGTAAACACAAAGATATTAGTACAAAATACG
TGACGTAGAAAGTAATAATTTCTTGGGTAGTTTGCAGTTTTAAAATTATGTTTTAAAATGGACTATCATA
TGCTTACCGTAACTTGAAAGTATTTCGATTTCTTGGCTTTATATATCTTGTGGAAAGGACGAAACACCGA
AGAGCCCCACCTTCCTCGGGTTTTAGAGCTAGAAATAGCAAGTTAAAATAAGGCTAGTCCGTTATCAACT
TGAAAAAGTGGCACCGAGTCGGTGCTTTTTTGAATTCGCTAGCTAGGTCTTGAAAGGAGTGGGAATTGGC
TCCGGTGCCCGTCAGTGGGCAGAGCGCACATCGCCCACAGTCCCCGAGAAGTTGGGGGGAGGGGTCGGCA
ATTGATCCGGTGCCTAGAGAAGGTGGCGCGGGGTAAACTGGGAAAGTGATGTCGTGTACTGGCTCCGCCT
TTTTCCCGAGGGTGGGGGAGAACCGTATATAAGTGCAGTAGTCGCCGTGAACGTTCTTTTTCGCAACGGG
TTTGCCGCCAGAACACAGGACCGGTTCTAGAGCGCTGCCACCATGGACAAGAAGTACAGCATCGGCCTGG
ACATCGGCACCAACTCTGTGGGCTGGGCCGTGATCACCGACGAGTACAAGGTGCCCAGCAAGAAATTCAA
GGTGCTGGGCAACACCGACCGGCACAGCATCAAGAAGAACCTGATCGGAGCCCTGCTGTTCGACAGCGGC
GAAACAGCCGAGGCCACCCGGCTGAAGAGAACCGCCAGAAGAAGATACACCAGACGGAAGAACCGGATCT
GCTATCTGCAAGAGATCTTCAGCAACGAGATGGCCAAGGTGGACGACAGCTTCTTCCACAGACTGGAAGA
GTCCTTCCTGGTGGAAGAGGATAAGAAGCACGAGCGGCACCCCATCTTCGGCAACATCGTGGACGAGGTG
GCCTACCACGAGAAGTACCCCACCATCTACCACCTGAGAAAGAAACTGGTGGACAGCACCGACAAGGCCG
ACCTGCGGCTGATCTATCTGGCCCTGGCCCACATGATCAAGTTCCGGGGCCACTTCCTGATCGAGGGCGA
CCTGAACCCCGACAACAGCGACGTGGACAAGCTGTTCATCCAGCTGGTGCAGACCTACAACCAGCTGTTC
GAGGAAAACCCCATCAACGCCAGCGGCGTGGACGCCAAGGCCATCCTGTCTGCCAGACTGAGCAAGAGCA
GACGGCTGGAAAATCTGATCGCCCAGCTGCCCGGCGAGAAGAAGAATGGCCTGTTCGGAAACCTGATTGC
CCTGAGCCTGGGCCTGACCCCCAACTTCAAGAGCAACTTCGACCTGGCCGAGGATGCCAAACTGCAGCTG
AGCAAGGACACCTACGACGACGACCTGGACAACCTGCTGGCCCAGATCGGCGACCAGTACGCCGACCTGT
TTCTGGCCGCCAAGAACCTGTCCGACGCCATCCTGCTGAGCGACATCCTGAGAGTGAACACCGAGATCAC
CAAGGCCCCCCTGAGCGCCTCTATGATCAAGAGATACGACGAGCACCACCAGGACCTGACCCTGCTGAAA
GCTCTCGTGCGGCAGCAGCTGCCTGAGAAGTACAAAGAGATTTTCTTCGACCAGAGCAAGAACGGCTACG
CCGGCTACATTGACGGCGGAGCCAGCCAGGAAGAGTTCTACAAGTTCATCAAGCCCATCCTGGAAAAGAT
GGACGGCACCGAGGAACTGCTCGTGAAGCTGAACAGAGAGGACCTGCTGCGGAAGCAGCGGACCTTCGAC
AACGGCAGCATCCCCCACCAGATCCACCTGGGAGAGCTGCACGCCATTCTGCGGCGGCAGGAAGATTTTT
ACCCATTCCTGAAGGACAACCGGGAAAAGATCGAGAAGATCCTGACCTTCCGCATCCCCTACTACGTGGG
CCCTCTGGCCAGGGGAAACAGCAGATTCGCCTGGATGACCAGAAAGAGCGAGGAAACCATCACCCCCTGG
AACTTCGAGGAAGTGGTGGACAAGGGCGCTTCCGCCCAGAGCTTCATCGAGCGGATGACCAACTTCGATA
AGAACCTGCCCAACGAGAAGGTGCTGCCCAAGCACAGCCTGCTGTACGAGTACTTCACCGTGTATAACGA
GCTGACCAAAGTGAAATACGTGACCGAGGGAATGAGAAAGCCCGCCTTCCTGAGCGGCGAGCAGAAAAAG
GCCATCGTGGACCTGCTGTTCAAGACCAACCGGAAAGTGACCGTGAAGCAGCTGAAAGAGGACTACTTCA
AGAAAATCGAGTGCTTCGACTCCGTGGAAATCTCCGGCGTGGAAGATCGGTTCAACGCCTCCCTGGGCAC
ATACCACGATCTGCTGAAAATTATCAAGGACAAGGACTTCCTGGACAATGAGGAAAACGAGGACATTCTG
GAAGATATCGTGCTGACCCTGACACTGTTTGAGGACAGAGAGATGATCGAGGAACGGCTGAAAACCTATG
CCCACCTGTTCGACGACAAAGTGATGAAGCAGCTGAAGCGGCGGAGATACACCGGCTGGGGCAGGCTGAG
CCGGAAGCTGATCAACGGCATCCGGGACAAGCAGTCCGGCAAGACAATCCTGGATTTCCTGAAGTCCGAC
GGCTTCGCCAACAGAAACTTCATGCAGCTGATCCACGACGACAGCCTGACCTTTAAAGAGGACATCCAGA
AAGCCCAGGTGTCCGGCCAGGGCGATAGCCTGCACGAGCACATTGCCAATCTGGCCGGCAGCCCCGCCAT
TAAGAAGGGCATCCTGCAGACAGTGAAGGTGGTGGACGAGCTCGTGAAAGTGATGGGCCGGCACAAGCCC
GAGAACATCGTGATCGAAATGGCCAGAGAGAACCAGACCACCCAGAAGGGACAGAAGAACAGCCGCGAGA
GAATGAAGCGGATCGAAGAGGGCATCAAAGAGCTGGGCAGCCAGATCCTGAAAGAACACCCCGTGGAAAA
CACCCAGCTGCAGAACGAGAAGCTGTACCTGTACTACCTGCAGAATGGGCGGGATATGTACGTGGACCAG
GAACTGGACATCAACCGGCTGTCCGACTACGATGTGGACCATATCGTGCCTCAGAGCTTTCTGAAGGACG
ACTCCATCGACAACAAGGTGCTGACCAGAAGCGACAAGAACCGGGGCAAGAGCGACAACGTGCCCTCCGA
AGAGGTCGTGAAGAAGATGAAGAACTACTGGCGGCAGCTGCTGAACGCCAAGCTGATTACCCAGAGAAAG
TTCGACAATCTGACCAAGGCCGAGAGAGGCGGCCTGAGCGAACTGGATAAGGCCGGCTTCATCAAGAGAC
AGCTGGTGGAAACCCGGCAGATCACAAAGCACGTGGCACAGATCCTGGACTCCCGGATGAACACTAAGTA
CGACGAGAATGACAAGCTGATCCGGGAAGTGAAAGTGATCACCCTGAAGTCCAAGCTGGTGTCCGATTTC
CGGAAGGATTTCCAGTTTTACAAAGTGCGCGAGATCAACAACTACCACCACGCCCACGACGCCTACCTGA
ACGCCGTCGTGGGAACCGCCCTGATCAAAAAGTACCCTAAGCTGGAAAGCGAGTTCGTGTACGGCGACTA
CAAGGTGTACGACGTGCGGAAGATGATCGCCAAGAGCGAGCAGGAAATCGGCAAGGCTACCGCCAAGTAC
TTCTTCTACAGCAACATCATGAACTTTTTCAAGACCGAGATTACCCTGGCCAACGGCGAGATCCGGAAGC
GGCCTCTGATCGAGACAAACGGCGAAACCGGGGAGATCGTGTGGGATAAGGGCCGGGATTTTGCCACCGT
GCGGAAAGTGCTGAGCATGCCCCAAGTGAATATCGTGAAAAAGACCGAGGTGCAGACAGGCGGCTTCAGC
AAAGAGTCTATCCTGCCCAAGAGGAACAGCGATAAGCTGATCGCCAGAAAGAAGGACTGGGACCCTAAGA
AGTACGGCGGCTTCGACAGCCCCACCGTGGCCTATTCTGTGCTGGTGGTGGCCAAAGTGGAAAAGGGCAA
GTCCAAGAAACTGAAGAGTGTGAAAGAGCTGCTGGGGATCACCATCATGGAAAGAAGCAGCTTCGAGAAG
AATCCCATCGACTTTCTGGAAGCCAAGGGCTACAAAGAAGTGAAAAAGGACCTGATCATCAAGCTGCCTA
AGTACTCCCTGTTCGAGCTGGAAAACGGCCGGAAGAGAATGCTGGCCTCTGCCGGCGAACTGCAGAAGGG
AAACGAACTGGCCCTGCCCTCCAAATATGTGAACTTCCTGTACCTGGCCAGCCACTATGAGAAGCTGAAG
GGCTCCCCCGAGGATAATGAGCAGAAACAGCTGTTTGTGGAACAGCACAAGCACTACCTGGACGAGATCA
TCGAGCAGATCAGCGAGTTCTCCAAGAGAGTGATCCTGGCCGACGCTAATCTGGACAAAGTGCTGTCCGC
CTACAACAAGCACCGGGATAAGCCCATCAGAGAGCAGGCCGAGAATATCATCCACCTGTTTACCCTGACC
AATCTGGGAGCCCCTGCCGCCTTCAAGTACTTTGACACCACCATCGACCGGAAGAGGTACACCAGCACCA
AAGAGGTGCTGGACGCCACCCTGATCCACCAGAGCATCACCGGCCTGTACGAGACACGGATCGACCTGTC
TCAGCTGGGAGGCGACAAGCGACCTGCCGCCACAAAGAAGGCTGGACAGGCTAAGAAGAAGAAAGATTAC
AAAGACGATGACGATAAGGGATCCGGCGCAACAAACTTCTCTCTGCTGAAACAAGCCGGAGATGTCGAAG
AGAATCCTGGACCGACCGAGTACAAGCCCACGGTGCGCCTCGCCACCCGCGACGACGTCCCCAGGGCCGT
ACGCACCCTCGCCGCCGCGTTCGCCGACTACCCCGCCACGCGCCACACCGTCGATCCGGACCGCCACATC
GAGCGGGTCACCGAGCTGCAAGAACTCTTCCTCACGCGCGTCGGGCTCGACATCGGCAAGGTGTGGGTCG
CGGACGACGGCGCCGCGGTGGCGGTCTGGACCACGCCGGAGAGCGTCGAAGCGGGGGCGGTGTTCGCCGA
GATCGGCCCGCGCATGGCCGAGTTGAGCGGTTCCCGGCTGGCCGCGCAGCAACAGATGGAAGGCCTCCTG
GCGCCGCACCGGCCCAAGGAGCCCGCGTGGTTCCTGGCCACCGTCGGAGTCTCGCCCGACCACCAGGGCA
AGGGTCTGGGCAGCGCCGTCGTGCTCCCCGGAGTGGAGGCGGCCGAGCGCGCCGGGGTGCCCGCCTTCCT
GGAGACCTCCGCGCCCCGCAACCTCCCCTTCTACGAGCGGCTCGGCTTCACCGTCACCGCCGACGTCGAG
GTGCCCGAAGGACCGCGCACCTGGTGCATGACCCGCAAGCCCGGTGCCTGAACGCGTTAAGTCGACAATC
AACCTCTGGATTACAAAATTTGTGAAAGATTGACTGGTATTCTTAACTATGTTGCTCCTTTTACGCTATG
TGGATACGCTGCTTTAATGCCTTTGTATCATGCTATTGCTTCCCGTATGGCTTTCATTTTCTCCTCCTTG
TATAAATCCTGGTTGCTGTCTCTTTATGAGGAGTTGTGGCCCGTTGTCAGGCAACGTGGCGTGGTGTGCA
CTGTGTTTGCTGACGCAACCCCCACTGGTTGGGGCATTGCCACCACCTGTCAGCTCCTTTCCGGGACTTT
CGCTTTCCCCCTCCCTATTGCCACGGCGGAACTCATCGCCGCCTGCCTTGCCCGCTGCTGGACAGGGGCT
CGGCTGTTGGGCACTGACAATTCCGTGGTGTTGTCGGGGAAATCATCGTCCTTTCCTTGGCTGCTCGCCT
GTGTTGCCACCTGGATTCTGCGCGGGACGTCCTTCTGCTACGTCCCTTCGGCCCTCAATCCAGCGGACCT
TCCTTCCCGCGGCCTGCTGCCGGCTCTGCGGCCTCTTCCGCGTCTTCGCCTTCGCCCTCAGACGAGTCGG
ATCTCCCTTTGGGCCGCCTCCCCGCGTCGACTTTAAGACCAATGACTTACAAGGCAGCTGTAGATCTTAG
CCACTTTTTAAAAGAAAAGGGGGGACTGGAAGGGCTAATTCACTCCCAACGAAGACAAGATCTGCTTTTT
GCTTGTACTGGGTCTCTCTGGTTAGACCAGATCTGAGCCTGGGAGCTCTCTGGCTAACTAGGGAACCCAC
TGCTTAAGCCTCAATAAAGCTTGCCTTGAGTGCTTCAAGTAGTGTGTGCCCGTCTGTTGTGTGACTCTGG
TAACTAGAGATCCCTCAGACCCTTTTAGTCAGTGTGGAAAATCTCTAGCAGGGCCCGTTTAAACCCGCTG
ATCAGCCTCGACTGTGCCTTCTAGTTGCCAGCCATCTGTTGTTTGCCCCTCCCCCGTGCCTTCCTTGACC
CTGGAAGGTGCCACTCCCACTGTCCTTTCCTAATAAAATGAGGAAATTGCATCGCATTGTCTGAGTAGGT
GTCATTCTATTCTGGGGGGTGGGGTGGGGCAGGACAGCAAGGGGGAGGATTGGGAAGACAATAGCAGGCA
TGCTGGGGATGCGGTGGGCTCTATGGCTTCTGAGGCGGAAAGAACCAGCTGGGGCTCTAGGGGGTATCCC
C
[124 nt withheld, positions 8682-8805]
C
[91 nt withheld, positions 8807-8897]
A
[49 nt withheld, positions 8899-8947]
CCTTTGACGTTGGAGTCCACGTTCTTT
[37 nt withheld, positions 8975-9011]
ACCCTATCTCGGTCTATTCTTTTGATTTATAAGGGATTTTGCCGATTTCGGCCTATTGGTTAAAAAATGA
GCTGATTTAACAAAAATTTAACGCGAATTAATTCTGTGGAATGTGTGTCAGTTAGGGTGTGGAAAGTCCC
CAGGCTCCCCAGCAGGCAGAAGTATGCAAAGCATGCATCTCAATTAGTCAGCAACCAGGTGTGGAAAGTC
CCCAGGCTCCCCAGCAGGCAGAAGTATGCAAAGCATGCATCTCAATTAGTCAGCAACCATAGTCCCGCCC
CTAACTCCGCCCATCCCGCCCCTAACTCCGCCCAGTTCCGCCCATTCTCCGCCCCATGGCTGACTAATTT
TTTTTATTTATGCAGAGGCCGAGGCCGCCTCTGCCTCTGAGCTATTCCAGAAGTAGTGAGGAGGCTTTTT
TGGAGGCCTAGGCTTTTGCAAAAAGCTCCCGGGAGCTTGTATATCCATTTTCGGATCTGATCAGCACGTG
TTGACAATTAATCATCGGCATAGTATATCGGCATAGTATAATACGACAAGGTGAGGAACTAAACCATGGC
CAAGTTGACCAGTGCCGTTCCGGTGCTCACCGCGCGCGACGTCGCCGGAGCGGTCGAGTTCTGGACCGAC
CGGCTCGGGTTCTCCCGGGACTTCGTGGAGGACGACTTCGCCGGTGTGGTCCGGGACGACGTGACCCTGT
TCATCAGCGCGGTCCAGGACCAGGTGGTGCCGGACAACACCCTGGCCTGGGTGTGGGTGCGCGGCCTGGA
CGAGCTGTACGCCGAGTGGTCGGAGGTCGTGTCCACGAACTTCCGGGACGCCTCCGGGCCGGCCATGACC
GAGATCGGCGAGCAGCCGTGGGGGCGGGAGTTCGCCCTGCGCGACCCGGCCGGCAACTGCGTGCACTTCG
TGGCCGAGGAGCAGGACTGACACGTGCTACGAGATTTCGATTCCACCGCCGCCTTCTATGAAAGGTTGGG
CTTCGGAATCGTTTTCCGGGACGCCGGCTGGATGATCCTCCAGCGCGGGGATCTCATGCTGGAGTTCTTC
GCCCACCCCAACTTGTTTATTGCAGCTTATAATGGTTACAAATAAAGCAATAGCATCACAAATTTCACAA
ATAAAGCATTTTTTTCACTGCATTCTAGTTGTGGTTTGTCCAAACTCATCAATGTATCTTATCATGTCTG
TATACCGTCGACCTCTAGCTAGAGCTTGGCGTAATCATGGTCATAGCTGTTTCCTGTGTGAAATTGTTAT
CCGCTCACAATTCCACACAACATACGAGCCGGAAGCATAAAGTGTAAAGCCTGGGGTGCCTAATGAGTGA
GCTAACTCACATTAATTGCGTTGCGCTCACTGCCCGCTTTCCAGTCGGGAAACCTGTCGTGCCAGCTGCA
TTAATGAATCGGCCAACGCGCGGGGAGAGGCGGTTTGCGTATTGGGCGCTCTTCCGCTTCCTCGCTCACT
GACTCGCTGCGCTCGGTCGTTCGGCTGCGGCGAGCGGTATCAGCTCACTCAAAGGCGGTAATACGGTTAT
CCACAGAATCAGGGGATAACGCAGGAAAGAACATGTGAGCAAAAGGCCAGCAAAAGGCCAGGAACCGTAA
AAAGGCCGCGTTGCTGGCGTTTTTCCATAGGCTCCGCCCCCCTGACGAGCATCACAAAAATCGACGCTCA
AGTCAGAGGTGGCGAAACCCGACAGGACTATAAAGATACCAGGCGTTTCCCCCTGGAAGCTCCCTCGTGC
GCTCTCCTGTTCCGACCCTGCCGCTTACCGGATACCTGTCCGCCTTTCTCCCTTCGGGAAGCGTGGCGCT
TTCTCATAGCTCACGCTGTAGGTATCTCAGTTCGGTGTAGGTCGTTCGCTCCAAGCTGGGCTGTGTGCAC
GAACCCCCCGTTCAGCCCGACCGCTGCGCCTTATCCGGTAACTATCGTCTTGAGTCCAACCCGGTAAGAC
ACGACTTATCGCCACTGGCAGCAGCCACTGGTAACAGGATTAGCAGAGCGAGGTATGTAGGCGGTGCTAC
AGAGTTCTTGAAGTGGTGGCCTAACTACGGCTACACTAGAAGAACAGTATTTGGTATCTGCGCTCTGCTG
AAGCCAGTTACCTTCGGAAAAAGAGTTGGTAGCTCTTGATCCGGCAAACAAACCACCGCTGGTAGCGGTG
GTTTTTTTGTTTGCAAGCAGCAGATTACGCGCAGAAAAAAAGGATCTCAAGAAGATCCTTTGATCTTTTC
TACGGGGTCTGACGCTCAGTGGAACGAAAACTCACGTTAAGGGATTTTGGTCATGAGATTATCAAAAAGG
ATCTTCACCTAGATCCTTTTAAATTAAAAATGAAGTTTTAAATCAATCTAAAGTATATATGAGTAAACTT
GGTCTGACAGTTACCAATGCTTAATCAGTGAGGCACCTATCTCAGCGATCTGTCTATTTCGTTCATCCAT
AGTTGCCTGACTCCCCGTCGTGTAGATAACTACGATACGGGAGGGCTTACCATCTGGCCCCAGTGCTGCA
ATGATACCGCGAGACCCACGCTCACCGGCTCCAGATTTATCAGCAATAAACCAGCCAGCCGGAAGGGCCG
AGCGCAGAAGTGGTCCTGCAACTTTATCCGCCTCCATCCAGTCTATTAATTGTTGCCGGGAAGCTAGAGT
AAGTAGTTCGCCAGTTAATAGTTTGCGCAACGTTGTTGCCATTGCTACAGGCATCGTGGTGTCACGCTCG
TCGTTTGGTATGGCTTCATTCAGCTCCGGTTCCCAACGATCAAGGCGAGTTACATGATCCCCCATGTTGT
GCAAAAAAGCGGTTAGCTCCTTCGGTCCTCCGATCGTTGTCAGAAGTAAGTTGGCCGCAGTGTTATCACT
CATGGTTATGGCAGCACTGCATAATTCTCTTACTGTCATGCCATCCGTAAGATGCTTTTCTGTGACTGGT
GAGTACTCAACCAAGTCATTCTGAGAATAGTGTATGCGGCGACCGAGTTGCTCTTGCCCGGCGTCAATAC
GGGATAATACCGCGCCACATAGCAGAACTTTAAAAGTGCTCATCATTGGAAAACGTTCTTCGGGGCGAAA
ACTCTCAAGGATCTTACCGCTGTTGAGATCCAGTTCGATGTAACCCACTCGTGCACCCAACTGATCTTCA
GCATCTTTTACTTTCACCAGCGTTTCTGGGTGAGCAAAAACAGGAAGGCAAAATGCCGCAAAAAAGGGAA
TAAGGGCGACACGGAAATGTTGAATACTCATACTCTTCCTTTTTCAATATTATTGAAGCATTTATCAGGG
TTATTGTCTCATGAGCGGATACATATTTGAATGTATTTAGAAAAATAAACAAATAGGGGTTCCGCGCACA
TTTCCCCGAAAAGTGCCACCTGACGTCGACGGATCGGGAGATCTCCCGATCCCCTATGGTGCACTCTCAG
TACAATCTGCTCTGATGCCGCATAGTTAAGCCAGTATCTGCTCCCTGCTTGTGTGTTGGAGGTCGCTGAG
TAGTGCGCGAGCAAAATTTAAGCTACAACAAGGCAAGGCTTGACCGACAATTGCATGAAGAATCTGCTTA
GGGTTAGGCGTTTTGCGCTGCTTCGCGATGTACGGGCCAGATATACGCGTTGACATTGATTATTGACTAG
TTATTAATAGTAATCAATTACGGGGTCATTAGTTCATAGCCCATATATGGAGTTCCGCGTTACATAACTT
ACGGTAAATGGCCCGCCTGGCTGACCGCCCAACGACCCCCGCCCATTGACGTCAATAATGACGTATGTTC
CCATAGTAACGCCAATAGGGACTTTCCATTGACGTCAATGGGTGGAGTATTTACGGTAAACTGCCCACTT
GGCAGTACATCAAGTGTATCATATGCCAAGTACGCCCCCTATTGACGTCAATGACGGTAAATGGCCCGCC
TGGCATTATGCCCAGTACATGACCTTATGGGACTTTCCTACTTGGCAGTACATCTACGTATTAGTCATCG
CTATTACCATGG
